>Addgene plasmid #77868 | CCL2 gRNA (BRDN0001147096) | addgene full sequence | sequence record 188554 | Addgene Assembled Sequence
CCCGGGTGCAAAGATGGATAAAGTTTTAAACAGAGAGGAATCTTTGCAGCTAATGGACCTTCTAGGTCTT
GAAAGGAGTGGGAATTGGCTCCGGTGCCCGTCAGTGGGCAGAGCGCACATCGCCCACAGTCCCCGAGAAG
TTGGGGGGAGGGGTCGGCAATTGATCCGGTGCCTAGAGAAGGTGGCGCGGGGTAAACTGGGAAAGTGATG
TCGTGTACTGGCTCCGCCTTTTTCCCGAGGGTGGGGGAGAACCGTATATAAGTGCAGTAGTCGCCGTGAA
CGTTCTTTTTCGCAACGGGTTTGCCGCCAGAACACAGGTAAGTGCCGTGTGTGGTTCCCGCGGGCCTGGC
CTCTTTACGGGTTATGGCCCTTGCGTGCCTTGAATTACTTCCACCTGGCTGCAGTACGTGATTCTTGATC
CCGAGCTTCGGGTTGGAAGTGGGTGGGAGAGTTCGAGGCCTTGCGCTTAAGGAGCCCCTTCGCCTCGTGC
TTGAGTTGAGGCCTGGCCTGGGCGCTGGGGCCGCCGCGTGCGAATCTGGTGGCACCTTCGCGCCTGTCTC
GCTGCTTTCGATAAGTCTCTAGCCATTTAAAATTTTTGATGACCTGCTGCGACGCTTTTTTTCTGGCAAG
ATAGTCTTGTAAATGCGGGCCAAGATCTGCACACTGGTATTTCGGTTTTTGGGGCCGCGGGCGGCGACGG
GGCCCGTGCGTCCCAGCGCACATGTTCGGCGAGGCGGGGCCTGCGAGCGCGGCCACCGAGAATCGGACGG
GGGTAGTCTCAAGCTGGCCGGCCTGCTCTGGTGCCTGGCCTCGCGCCGCCGTGTATCGCCCCGCCCTGGG
CGGCAAGGCTGGCCCGGTCGGCACCAGTTGCGTGAGCGGAAAGATGGCCGCTTCCCGGCCCTGCTGCAGG
GAGCTCAAAATGGAGGACGCGGCGCTCGGGAGAGCGGGCGGGTGAGTCACCCACACAAAGGAAAAGGGCC
TTTCCGTCCTCAGCCGTCGCTTCATGTGACTCCACGGAGTACCGGGCGCCGTCCAGGCACCTCGATTAGT
TCTCGAGCTTTTGGAGTACGTCGTCTTTAGGTTGGGGGGAGGGGTTTTATGCGATGGAGTTTCCCCACAC
TGAGTGGGTGGAGACTGAAGTTAGGCCAGCTTGGCACTTGATGTAATTCTCCTTGGAATTTGCCCTTTTT
GAGTTTGGATCTTGGTTCATTCTCAAGCCTCAGACAGTGGTTCAAAGTTTTTTTCTTCCATTTCAGGTGT
CGTGACGTACGGCCACCATGACCGAGTACAAGCCCACGGTGCGCCTCGCCACCCGCGACGACGTCCCCAG
GGCCGTACGCACCCTCGCCGCCGCGTTCGCCGACTACCCCGCCACGCGCCACACCGTCGATCCGGACCGC
CACATCGAGCGGGTCACCGAGCTGCAAGAACTCTTCCTCACGCGCGTCGGGCTCGACATCGGCAAGGTGT
GGGTCGCGGACGACGGCGCCGCCGTGGCGGTCTGGACCACGCCGGAGAGCGTCGAAGCGGGGGCGGTGTT
CGCCGAGATCGGCCCGCGCATGGCCGAGTTGAGCGGTTCCCGGCTGGCCGCGCAGCAACAGATGGAAGGC
CTCCTGGCGCCGCACCGGCCCAAGGAGCCCGCGTGGTTCCTGGCCACCGTCGGAGTCTCGCCCGACCACC
AGGGCAAGGGTCTGGGCAGCGCCGTCGTGCTCCCCGGAGTGGAGGCGGCCGAGCGCGCCGGGGTGCCCGC
CTTCCTGGAGACCTCCGCGCCCCGCAACCTCCCCTTCTACGAGCGGCTCGGCTTCACCGTCACCGCCGAC
GTCGAGGTGCCCGAAGGACCGCGCACCTGGTGCATGACCCGCAAGCCCGGTGCCTGAACGCGTTAAGTCG
ACAATCAACCTCTGGATTACAAAATTTGTGAAAGATTGACTGGTATTCTTAACTATGTTGCTCCTTTTAC
GCTATGTGGATACGCTGCTTTAATGCCTTTGTATCATGCTATTGCTTCCCGTATGGCTTTCATTTTCTCC
TCCTTGTATAAATCCTGGTTGCTGTCTCTTTATGAGGAGTTGTGGCCCGTTGTCAGGCAACGTGGCGTGG
TGTGCACTGTGTTTGCTGACGCAACCCCCACTGGTTGGGGCATTGCCACCACCTGTCAGCTCCTTTCCGG
GACTTTCGCTTTCCCCCTCCCTATTGCCACGGCGGAACTCATCGCCGCCTGCCTTGCCCGCTGCTGGACA
GGGGCTCGGCTGTTGGGCACTGACAATTCCGTGGTGTTGTCGGGGAAATCATCGTCCTTTCCTTGGCTGC
TCGCCTGTGTTGCCACCTGGATTCTGCGCGGGACGTCCTTCTGCTACGTCCCTTCGGCCCTCAATCCAGC
GGACCTTCCTTCCCGCGGCCTGCTGCCGGCTCTGCGGCCTCTTCCGCGTCTTCGCCTTCGCCCTCAGACG
AGTCGGATCTCCCTTTGGGCCGCCTCCCCGCGTCGACTTTAAGACCAATGACTTACAAGGCAGCTGTAGA
TCTTAGCCACTTTTTAAAAGAAAAGGGGGGACTGGAAGGGCTAATTCACTCCCAACGAAGACAAGATCTG
CTTTTTGCTTGTACTGGGTCTCTCTGGTTAGACCAGATCTGAGCCTGGGAGCTCTCTGGCTAACTAGGGA
ACCCACTGCTTAAGCCTCAATAAAGCTTGCCTTGAGTGCTTCAAGTAGTGTGTGCCCGTCTGTTGTGTGA
CTCTGGTAACTAGAGATCCCTCAGACCCTTTTAGTCAGTGTGGAAAATCTCTAGCAGTACGTATAGTAGT
TCATGTCATCTTATTATTCAGTATTTATAACTTGCAAAGAAATGAATATCAGAGAGTGAGAGGAACTTGT
TTATTGCAGCTTATAATGGTTACAAATAAAGCAATAGCATCACAAATTTCACAAATAAAGCATTTTTTTC
ACTGCATTCTAGTTGTGGTTTGTCCAAACTCATCAATGTATCTTATCATGTCTGGCTCTAGCTATCCCGC
CCCTAACTCCGCCCATCCCGCCCCTAACTCCGCCCAGTTCCGCCCATTCTCCGCCCCATGGCTGACTAAT
TTTTTTTATTTATGCAGAGGCCGAGGCCGCCTCGGCCTCTGAGCTATTCCAGAAGTAGTGAGGAGGCTTT
TTTGGAGGCCTAGGGACGTACCCAATTCGCCCTATAGTGAGTCGTATTACGCGCGCTCACTGGCCGTCGT
TTTACAACGTCGTGACTGGGAAAACCCTGGCGTTACCCAACTTAATCGCCTTGCAGCACATCCCCCTTTC
GCCAGCTGGCGTAATAGCGAAGAGGCCCGCACCGATCGCCCTTCCCAACAGTTGCGCAGCCTGAATGGCG
AATGGG
[124 nt withheld, positions 3367-3490]
C
[91 nt withheld, positions 3492-3582]
A
[49 nt withheld, positions 3584-3632]
CCTTTGACGTTGGAGTCCACGTTCTTT
[37 nt withheld, positions 3660-3696]
ACCCTATCTCGGTCTATTCTTTTGATTTATAAGGGATTTTGCCGATTTCGGCCTATTGGTTAAAAAATGA
GCTGATTTAACAAAAATTTAACGCGAATTTTAACAAAATATTAACGCTTACAATTTAGGTGGCACTTTTC
GGGGAAATGTGCGCGGAACCCCTATTTGTTTATTTTTCTAAATACATTCAAATATGTATCCGCTCATGAG
ACAATAACCCTGATAAATGCTTCAATAATATTGAAAAAGGAAGAGTATGAGTATTCAACATTTCCGTGTC
GCCCTTATTCCCTTTTTTGCGGCATTTTGCCTTCCTGTTTTTGCTCACCCAGAAACGCTGGTGAAAGTAA
AAGATGCTGAAGATCAGTTGGGTGCACGAGTGGGTTACATCGAACTGGATCTCAACAGCGGTAAGATCCT
TGAGAGTTTTCGCCCCGAAGAACGTTTTCCAATGATGAGCACTTTTAAAGTTCTGCTATGTGGCGCGGTA
TTATCCCGTATTGACGCCGGGCAAGAGCAACTCGGTCGCCGCATACACTATTCTCAGAATGACTTGGTTG
AGTACTCACCAGTCACAGAAAAGCATCTTACGGATGGCATGACAGTAAGAGAATTATGCAGTGCTGCCAT
AACCATGAGTGATAACACTGCGGCCAACTTACTTCTGACAACGATCGGAGGACCGAAGGAGCTAACCGCT
TTTTTGCACAACATGGGGGATCATGTAACTCGCCTTGATCGTTGGGAACCGGAGCTGAATGAAGCCATAC
CAAACGACGAGCGTGACACCACGATGCCTGTAGCAATGGCAACAACGTTGCGCAAACTATTAACTGGCGA
ACTACTTACTCTAGCTTCCCGGCAACAATTAATAGACTGGATGGAGGCGGATAAAGTTGCAGGACCACTT
CTGCGCTCGGCCCTTCCGGCTGGCTGGTTTATTGCTGATAAATCTGGAGCCGGTGAGCGTGGGTCTCGCG
GTATCATTGCAGCACTGGGGCCAGATGGTAAGCCCTCCCGTATCGTAGTTATCTACACGACGGGGAGTCA
GGCAACTATGGATGAACGAAATAGACAGATCGCTGAGATAGGTGCCTCACTGATTAAGCATTGGTAACTG
TCAGACCAAGTTTACTCATATATACTTTAGATTGATTTAAAACTTCATTTTTAATTTAAAAGGATCTAGG
TGAAGATCCTTTTTGATAATCTCATGACCAAAATCCCTTAACGTGAGTTTTCGTTCCACTGAGCGTCAGA
CCCCGTAGAAAAGATCAAAGGATCTTCTTGAGATCCTTTTTTTCTGCGCGTAATCTGCTGCTTGCAAACA
AAAAAACCACCGCTACCAGCGGTGGTTTGTTTGCCGGATCAAGAGCTACCAACTCTTTTTCCGAAGGTAA
CTGGCTTCAGCAGAGCGCAGATACCAAATACTGTTCTTCTAGTGTAGCCGTAGTTAGGCCACCACTTCAA
GAACTCTGTAGCACCGCCTACATACCTCGCTCTGCTAATCCTGTTACCAGTGGCTGCTGCCAGTGGCGAT
AAGTCGTGTCTTACCGGGTTGGACTCAAGACGATAGTTACCGGATAAGGCGCAGCGGTCGGGCTGAACGG
GGGGTTCGTGCACACAGCCCAGCTTGGAGCGAACGACCTACACCGAACTGAGATACCTACAGCGTGAGCT
ATGAGAAAGCGCCACGCTTCCCGAAGGGAGAAAGGCGGACAGGTATCCGGTAAGCGGCAGGGTCGGAACA
GGAGAGCGCACGAGGGAGCTTCCAGGGGGAAACGCCTGGTATCTTTATAGTCCTGTCGGGTTTCGCCACC
TCTGACTTGAGCGTCGATTTTTGTGATGCTCGTCAGGGGGGCGGAGCCTATGGAAAAACGCCAGCAACGC
GGCCTTTTTACGGTTCCTGGCCTTTTGCTGGCCTTTTGCTCACATGTTCTTTCCTGCGTTATCCCCTGAT
TCTGTGGATAACCGTATTACCGCCTTTGAGTGAGCTGATACCGCTCGCCGCAGCCGAACGACCGAGCGCA
GCGAGTCAGTGAGCGAGGAAGCGGAAGAGCGCCCAATACGCAAACCGCCTCTCCCCGCGCGTTGGCCGAT
TCATTAATGCAGCTGGCACGACAGGTTTCCCGACTGGAAAGCGGGCAGTGAGCGCAACGCAATTAATGTG
AGTTAGCTCACTCATTAGGCACCCCAGGCTTTACACTTTATGCTTCCGGCTCGTATGTTGTGTGGAATTG
TGAGCGGATAACAATTTCACACAGGAAACAGCTATGACCATGATTACGCCAAGCGCGCAATTAACCCTCA
CTAAAGGGAACAAAAGCTGGAGCTGCAAGCTTAATGTAGTCTTATGCAATACTCTTGTAGTCTTGCAACA
TGGTAACGATGAGTTAGCAACATGCCTTACAAGGAGAGAAAAAGCACCGTGCATGCCGATTGGTGGAAGT
AAGGTGGTACGATCGTGCCTTATTAGGAAGGCAACAGACGGGTCTGACATGGATTGGACGAACCACTGAA
TTGCCGCATTGCAGAGATATTGTATTTAAGTGCCTAGCTCGATACATAAACGGGTCTCTCTGGTTAGACC
AGATCTGAGCCTGGGAGCTCTCTGGCTAACTAGGGAACCCACTGCTTAAGCCTCAATAAAGCTTGCCTTG
AGTGCTTCAAGTAGTGTGTGCCCGTCTGTTGTGTGACTCTGGTAACTAGAGATCCCTCAGACCCTTTTAG
TCAGTGTGGAAAATCTCTAGCAGTGGCGCCCGAACAGGGACTTGAAAGCGAAAGGGAAACCAGAGGAGCT
CTCTCGACGCAGGACTCGGCTTGCTGAAGCGCGCACGGCAAGAGGCGAGGGGCGGCGACTGGTGAGTACG
CCAAAAATTTTGACTAGCGGAGGCTAGAAGGAGAGAGATGGGTGCGAGAGCGTCAGTATTAAGCGGGGGA
GAATTAGATCGCGATGGGAAAAAATTCGGTTAAGGCCAGGGGGAAAGAAAAAATATAAATTAAAACATAT
AGTATGGGCAAGCAGGGAGCTAGAACGATTCGCAGTTAATCCTGGCCTGTTAGAAACATCAGAAGGCTGT
AGACAAATACTGGGACAGCTACAACCATCCCTTCAGACAGGATCAGAAGAACTTAGATCATTATATAATA
CAGTAGCAACCCTCTATTGTGTGCATCAAAGGATAGAGATAAAAGACACCAAGGAAGCTTTAGACAAGAT
AGAGGAAGAGCAAAACAAAAGTAAGACCACCGCACAGCAAGCGGCCGCTGATCTTCAGACCTGGAGGAGG
AGATATGAGGGACAATTGGAGAAGTGAATTATATAAATATAAAGTAGTAAAAATTGAACCATTAGGAGTA
GCACCCACCAAGGCAAAGAGAAGAGTGGTGCAGAGAGAAAAAAGAGCAGTGGGAATAGGAGCTTTGTTCC
TTGGGTTCTTGGGAGCAGCAGGAAGCACTATGGGCGCAGCGTCAATGACGCTGACGGTACAGGCCAGACA
ATTATTGTCTGGTATAGTGCAGCAGCAGAACAATTTGCTGAGGGCTATTGAGGCGCAACAGCATCTGTTG
CAACTCACAGTCTGGGGCATCAAGCAGCTCCAGGCAAGAATCCTGGCTGTGGAAAGATACCTAAAGGATC
AACAGCTCCTGGGGATTTGGGGTTGCTCTGGAAAACTCATTTGCACCACTGCTGTGCCTTGGAATGCTAG
TTGGAGTAATAAATCTCTGGAACAGATTTGGAATCACACGACCTGGATGGAGTGGGACAGAGAAATTAAC
AATTACACAAGCTTAATACACTCCTTAATTGAAGAATCGCAAAACCAGCAAGAAAAGAATGAACAAGAAT
TATTGGAATTAGATAAATGGGCAAGTTTGTGGAATTGGTTTAACATAACAAATTGGCTGTGGTATATAAA
ATTATTCATAATGATAGTAGGAGGCTTGGTAGGTTTAAGAATAGTTTTTGCTGTACTTTCTATAGTGAAT
AGAGTTAGGCAGGGATATTCACCATTATCGTTTCAGACCCACCTCCCAACCCCGAGGGGACCCAGAGAGG
GCCTATTTCCCATGATTCCTTCATATTTGCATATACGATACAAGGCTGTTAGAGAGATAATTAGAATTAA
TTTGACTGTAAACACAAAGATATTAGTACAAAATACGTGACGTAGAAAGTAATAATTTCTTGGGTAGTTT
GCAGTTTTAAAATTATGTTTTAAAATGGACTATCATATGCTTACCGTAACTTGAAAGTATTTCGATTTCT
TGGCTTTATATATCTTGTGGAAAGGACGAAACACCGCCACAATGGTCTTGAAGCTGGTTTTAGAGCTAGA
AATAGCAAGTTAAAATAAGGCTAGTCCGTTATCAACTTGAAAAAGTGGCACCGAGTCGGTGCTTTTTTAA
GCTTGGCGTAACTAGATCTTGAGACAAATGGCAGTATTCATCCACAATTTTAAAAGAAAAGGGGGGATTG
GGGGGTACAGTGCAGGGGAAAGAATAGTAGACATAATAGCAACAGACATACAAACTAAAGAATTACAAAA
ACAAATTACAAAAATTCAAAATTTTCGGGTTTATTACAGGGACAGCAGAGATCCACTTTGGCGCCGGCTC
GAGGGGG
Features (pLannotate 1.2.2; 29 found; start..end, strand, type, name):
     14..80      +  CDS            small t antigen (fragment): SV40 (simian virus 40) small t antigen
    106..317     +  promoter       EF-1α core promoter: core promoter for human elongation factor EF-1α
    318..1256    +  intron         EF-1α intron A: intron upstream of the start codon of human EF-1α
   1278..1877    +  CDS            PuroR (fragment): puromycin N-acetyltransferase; pac from Streptomyces; confers resistance to puromycin
   1893..2481    +  misc_feature   WPRE: woodchuck hepatitis virus posttranscriptional regulatory element
   2532..2551    +  misc_feature   cPPT/CTS (fragment): central polypurine tract and central termination sequence of HIV-1
   2553..2786    +  LTR            3' LTR (ΔU3): self-inactivating 3' long terminal repeat (LTR) from HIV-1
   2864..2985    +  polyA_signal   SV40 poly(A) signal: SV40 polyadenylation signal
   3025..3160    +  rep_origin     SV40 ori: SV40 origin of replication
   3181..3199    -  promoter       T7 promoter: promoter for bacteriophage T7 RNA polymerase
   3207..3362    +  CDS            lacZα (fragment): LacZα fragment of β-galactosidase; lacZ fragment
   3367..3795    +  rep_origin     f1 ori (sequence partly withheld): f1 bacteriophage origin of replication; arrow indicates direction of (+) strand synthesis
   3848..3952    +  promoter       AmpR promoter: bla
   3953..4813    +  CDS            AmpR: β-lactamase; bla; confers resistance to ampicillin, carbenicillin, and related antibiotics
   4984..5572    +  rep_origin     ori: high-copy-number ColE1/pMB1/pBR322/pUC origin of replication
   5755..5847    +  CDS            lacI (fragment): lac repressor; lacI; The lac repressor binds to the lac operator to inhibit transcription in E. coli. This inhibition can be relieved by adding lactose or isopropyl-β-D-thiogalactopyranoside (IPTG).
   5860..5881    +  protein_bind   CAP binding site: CAP binding activates transcription in the presence of cAMP. E. coli catabolite activator protein
   5896..5926    +  promoter       lac promoter: promoter for the E. coli lac operon
   5934..5950    +  protein_bind   lac operator: The lac repressor binds to the lac operator to inhibit transcription in E. coli. This inhibition can be relieved by adding lactose or isopropyl-β-D-thiogalactopyranoside (IPTG). lac repressor encoded by lacI
   5995..6013    +  promoter       T3 promoter: promoter for bacteriophage T3 RNA polymerase
   6041..6267    +  promoter       RSV promoter: Rous sarcoma virus enhancer/promoter
   6268..6448    +  LTR            5' LTR (truncated): truncated 5' long terminal repeat (LTR) from HIV-1
   6495..6620    +  misc_feature   HIV-1 Ψ: packaging signal of human immunodeficiency virus type 1
   6604..6967    +  CDS            HIV-1 gag (fragment): gag protein from human immunodeficiency virus 1; gag
   7113..7346    +  misc_feature   RRE: The Rev response element (RRE) of HIV-1 allows for Rev-dependent mRNA export from the nucleus to the cytoplasm.
   7723..7749    +  CDS            Rev (fragment): human immunodeficiency virus 1 (HIV-1) Rev protein; rev; enhances nuclear export of unspliced and incompletely spliced viral mRNAs
   7753..7993    +  promoter       U6 promoter: RNA polymerase III promoter for human U6 snRNA
   8023..8098    +  misc_RNA       gRNA scaffold: guide RNA scaffold for the Streptococcus pyogenes CRISPR/Cas9 system
   8154..8271    +  misc_feature   cPPT/CTS: central polypurine tract and central termination sequence of HIV-1
