[The description below was written by a language model from this plasmid's Addgene catalogue record and pLannotate feature annotations shown in this document.]
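Description:
CCL2 gRNA (BRDN0001147096) is a third-generation lentiviral transfer plasmid built on the lentiGuide-Puro backbone that delivers a single CRISPR guide RNA directed against human CCL2 (also known as MCP-1), designed against the gene's RefSeq transcript. In bacteria it is maintained through a high-copy ColE1/pUC-type origin and selected with ampicillin via the β-lactamase gene. The backbone also carries an f1 origin, an SV40 origin and remnants of a lac/T7/T3 cloning region.

The viral portion begins with an RSV promoter fused to a truncated HIV-1 5' LTR, which makes genomic RNA production Tat-independent. This is followed by the Ψ packaging signal with a partial gag sequence, the Rev response element for Rev-dependent nuclear export, and a central polypurine tract that aids nuclear import of the reverse-transcribed genome. Within this frame, the human U6 RNA polymerase III promoter drives the CCL2-specific spacer joined to the Streptococcus pyogenes Cas9 guide scaffold. A separate EF-1α promoter (core promoter plus intron A) expresses puromycin N-acetyltransferase so that transduced mammalian cells can be selected with puromycin. A WPRE downstream enhances transcript expression, and the ΔU3 3' LTR renders the integrated provirus self-inactivating. An SV40 polyadenylation signal lies beyond the LTR.

The plasmid does not encode Cas9, so it is meant to be used alongside a separate Cas9 vector such as lentiCas9-Blast or in cells that already express the nuclease, typically to disrupt CCL2. The depositor's comments associate it with a larger collection of optimized human gRNA constructs.
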