Addgene plasmid #77868: CCL2 gRNA (BRDN0001147096)
Purpose: 3rd generation lentiviral gRNA plasmid targeting human CCL2
Depositing lab: John Doench & David Root. Depositing organization: Broad Institute. Publication: Optimized sgRNA design to maximize activity and minimize off-target effects of CRISPR-Cas9. Doench JG, Fusi N, Sullender M, Hegde M, Vaimberg EW, Donovan KF, Smith I, Tothova Z, Wilen C, Orchard R, Virgin HW, Listgarten J, Root DE. Nat Biotechnol. 2016 Jan 18. doi: 10.1038/nbt.3437. PubMed 26780180.
Backbone
  Vector backbone: lentiGuide-Puro
  Backbone manufacturer: Zhang Lab (Addgene plasmid # 52963)
  Vector type: Mammalian Expression, Lentiviral, CRISPR
  Selectable markers: Puromycin
Growth in bacteria
  Bacterial resistance: Ampicillin, 100 μg/mL
  Growth temperature: 37°C
  Growth strain: DH5alpha
  Copy number: High Copy
Gene/Insert
  Gene/Insert name: CCL2 gRNA
  gRNA/shRNA sequence: CCACAATGGTCTTGAAGCTG
  Species: H. sapiens (human)
  GenBank ID: NM_002982.3
  Entrez Gene: CCL2 (a.k.a. GDCF-2, HC11, HSMCR30, MCAF, MCP-1, MCP1, SCYA2, SMC-CF)
  Promoter: hU6
  Cloning method: Unknown
  Sequencing primers: 5′ U6-F; 3′ pS2-R
Terms and licenses: Academic/Nonprofit Terms; Industry Terms: Not Available to Industry
Depositor comments: The gRNA was designed to target the following Genbank reference sequence(s): NM_002982.3. Note that this plasmid does NOT contain Cas9. It should be used in conjunction with lentiCas9-Blast (Addgene #52962) or otherwise with cell lines already expressing Cas9. Browse the full kinome gRNA library at http://www.addgene.org/pooled-library/broadgpp-human-kinome/ or visit http://www.broadinstitute.org/rnai/public/ for detailed protocols and information.
How to cite: CCL2 gRNA (BRDN0001147096) was a gift from John Doench & David Root (Addgene plasmid # 77868 ; http://n2t.net/addgene:77868 ; RRID:Addgene_77868)
