>Addgene plasmid #77868 | CCL2 gRNA (BRDN0001147096) | depositor partial sequence | sequence record 145328 | Target Sequence
CCACAATGGTCTTGAAGCTG
