>Addgene plasmid #77868 | CCL2 gRNA (BRDN0001147096) | addgene partial sequence | sequence record 188553 | hU6-F
TAGAAAGTAATAATTTCTTGGGTAGTTTGCAGTTTTAAAATTATGTTTTAAAATGGACTATCATATGCTT
ACCGTAACTTGAAAGTATTTCGATTTCTTGGCTTTATATATCTTGTGGAAAGGACGAAACACCGCCACAA
TGGTCTTGAAGCTGGTTTTAGAGCTAGAAATAGCAAGTTAAAATAAGGCTAGTCCGTTATCAACTTGAAA
AAGTGGCACCGAGTCGGTGCTTTTTTAAGCTTGGCGTAACTAGATCTTGAGACAAATGGCAGTATTCATC
CACAATTTTAAAAGAAAAGGGGGGATTGGGGGGTACAGTGCAGGGGAAAGAATAGTAGACATAATAGCAA
CAGACATACAAACTAAAGAATTACAAAAACAAATTACAAAAATTCAAAATTTTCGGGTTTATTACAGGGA
CAGCAGAGATCCACTTTGGCGCCGGCTCGAGGGGGCCCGGGTGCAAAGATGGATAAAGTTTTAAACAGAG
AGGAATCTTTGCAGCTAATGGACCTTCTAGGTCTTGAAAGGAGTGGGAATTGGCTCCGGTGCCCGTCAGT
GGGCAGAGCG
